>Addgene plasmid #165807 | pGGGSx4 | addgene full sequence | sequence record 335055 | Addgene NGS Result
GAATTCGATTGGGCGATGAGTGGTCTCGAGTGGCGGAGGTTCCGGTGGCGGCAGCGGCGGGGGTTCGGGA
GGTGGCTCGCGAGACCACTCATCGCCCAATCACTAGTGAATTCGCGGCCGCCTGCAGGTCGACCATATGG
GAGAGCTCCCAACGCGTTGGATGCATAGCTTGAGTATTCTATAGTGTCACCTAAATAGCTTGGCGTAATC
ATGGTCATAGCTGTTTCCTGTGTGAAATTGTTATCCGCTCACAATTCCACACAACATACGAGCCGGAAGC
ATAAAGTGTAAAGCCTGGGGTGCCTAATGAGTGAGCTAACTCACATTAATTGCGTTGCGCTCACTGCCCG
CTTTCCAGTCGGGAAACCTGTCGTGCCAGCTGCATTAATGAATCGGCCAACGCGCGGGGAGAGGCGGTTT
GCGTATTGGGCGCTCTTCCGCTTCCTCGCTCACTGACTCGCTGCGCTCGGTCGTTCGGCTGCGGCGAGCG
GTATCAGCTCACTCAAAGGCGGTAATACGGTTATCCACAGAATCAGGGGATAACGCAGGAAAGAACATGT
GAGCAAAAGGCCAGCAAAAGGCCAGGAACCGTAAAAAGGCCGCGTTGCTGGCGTTTTTCCATAGGCTCCG
CCCCCCTGACGAGCATCACAAAAATCGACGCTCAAGTCAGAGGTGGCGAAACCCGACAGGACTATAAAGA
TACCAGGCGTTTCCCCCTGGAAGCTCCCTCGTGCGCTCTCCTGTTCCGACCCTGCCGCTTACCGGATACC
TGTCCGCCTTTCTCCCTTCGGGAAGCGTGGCGCTTTCTCATAGCTCACGCTGTAGGTATCTCAGTTCGGT
GTAGGTCGTTCGCTCCAAGCTGGGCTGTGTGCACGAACCCCCCGTTCAGCCCGACCGCTGCGCCTTATCC
GGTAACTATCGTCTTGAGTCCAACCCGGTAAGACACGACTTATCGCCACTGGCAGCAGCCACTGGTAACA
GGATTAGCAGAGCGAGGTATGTAGGCGGTGCTACAGAGTTCTTGAAGTGGTGGCCTAACTACGGCTACAC
TAGAAGAACAGTATTTGGTATCTGCGCTCTGCTGAAGCCAGTTACCTTCGGAAAAAGAGTTGGTAGCTCT
TGATCCGGCAAACAAACCACCGCTGGTAGCGGTGGTTTTTTTGTTTGCAAGCAGCAGATTACGCGCAGAA
AAAAAGGATCTCAAGAAGATCCTTTGATCTTTTCTACGGGGTCTGACGCTCAGTGGAACGAAAACTCACG
TTAAGGGATTTTGGTCATGAGATTATCAAAAAGGATCTTCACCTAGATCCTTTTAAATTAAAAATGAAGT
TTTAAATCAATCTAAAGTATATATGAGTAAACTTGGTCTGACAGTTACCAATGCTTAATCAGTGAGGCAC
CTATCTCAGCGATCTGTCTATTTCGTTCATCCATAGTTGCCTGACTCCCCGTCGTGTAGATAACTACGAT
ACGGGAGGGCTTACCATCTGGCCCCAGTGCTGCAATGATACCGCGCGACCCACGCTCACCGGCTCCAGAT
TTATCAGCAATAAACCAGCCAGCCGGAAGGGCCGAGCGCAGAAGTGGTCCTGCAACTTTATCCGCCTCCA
TCCAGTCTATTAATTGTTGCCGGGAAGCTAGAGTAAGTAGTTCGCCAGTTAATAGTTTGCGCAACGTTGT
TGCCATTGCTACAGGCATCGTGGTGTCACGCTCGTCGTTTGGTATGGCTTCATTCAGCTCCGGTTCCCAA
CGATCAAGGCGAGTTACATGATCCCCCATGTTGTGCAAAAAAGCGGTTAGCTCCTTCGGTCCTCCGATCG
TTGTCAGAAGTAAGTTGGCCGCAGTGTTATCACTCATGGTTATGGCAGCACTGCATAATTCTCTTACTGT
CATGCCATCCGTAAGATGCTTTTCTGTGACTGGTGAGTACTCAACCAAGTCATTCTGAGAATAGTGTATG
CGGCGACCGAGTTGCTCTTGCCCGGCGTCAATACGGGATAATACCGCGCCACATAGCAGAACTTTAAAAG
TGCTCATCATTGGAAAACGTTCTTCGGGGCGAAAACTCTCAAGGATCTTACCGCTGTTGAGATCCAGTTC
GATGTAACCCACTCGTGCACCCAACTGATCTTCAGCATCTTTTACTTTCACCAGCGTTTCTGGGTGAGCA
AAAACAGGAAGGCAAAATGCCGCAAAAAAGGGAATAAGGGCGACACGGAAATGTTGAATACTCATACTCT
TCCTTTTTCAATATTATTGAAGCATTTATCAGGGTTATTGTCTCATGAGCGGATACATATTTGAATGTAT
TTAGAAAAATAAACAAATAGGGGTTCCGCGCACATTTCCCCGAAAAGTGCCACCTGATGCGGTGTGAAAT
ACCGCACAGATGCGTAAGGAGAAAATACCGCATCAGGAAATTGTAAGCGTTAATATTTTGTTAAAATTCG
CGTTAAATTTTTGTTAAATCAGCTCATTTTTTAACCAATAGGCCGAAATCGGCAAAATCCCTTATAAATC
AAAAGAATAGACCGAGATAGGGT
[37 nt withheld, positions 2544-2580]
AAAGAACGTGGACTCCAACGTCAAAGGGCGAAAAACCGTCTATCAGGGCGCTGGCCCACTACGTGAACCA
TCACCCT
[91 nt withheld, positions 2658-2748]
G
[124 nt withheld, positions 2750-2873]
CCATTCGCCATTCAGGCTGCGCAACTGTTGGGAAGGGCGATCGGTGCGGGCCTCTTCGCTATTACGCCAG
CTGGCGAAAGGGGGATGTGCTGCAAGGCGATTAAGTTGGGTAACGCCAGGGTTTTCCCAGTCACGACGTT
GTAAAACGACGGCCAGTGAATTGTAATACGACTCACTATAGGGCGAATTGGGCCCGACGTCGCATGCTCC
CGGCCGCCATGGCGGCCGCGG
Features (pLannotate 1.2.2; 13 found; start..end, strand, type, name):
    104..166     -  CDS            VESPI_VESMG (fragment): Experimental evidence at protein level: Swiss-Prot protein existence level 1. Shows contractile activity on isolated ileum smooth muscle. From Vespa magnifica (Hornet).
    178..196     -  promoter       SP6 promoter: promoter for bacteriophage SP6 RNA polymerase
    238..254     -  protein_bind   lac operator: The lac repressor binds to the lac operator to inhibit transcription in E. coli. This inhibition can be relieved by adding lactose or isopropyl-β-D-thiogalactopyranoside (IPTG). lac repressor encoded by lacI
    262..292     -  promoter       lac promoter: promoter for the E. coli lac operon
    307..328     -  protein_bind   CAP binding site: CAP binding activates transcription in the presence of cAMP. E. coli catabolite activator protein
    341..433     -  CDS            lacI (fragment): lac repressor; lacI; The lac repressor binds to the lac operator to inhibit transcription in E. coli. This inhibition can be relieved by adding lactose or isopropyl-β-D-thiogalactopyranoside (IPTG).
    616..1204    -  rep_origin     ori: high-copy-number ColE1/pMB1/pBR322/pUC origin of replication
   1375..2235    -  CDS            AmpR: β-lactamase; bla; confers resistance to ampicillin, carbenicillin, and related antibiotics
   2236..2340    -  promoter       AmpR promoter: bla
   2367..2417    +  misc_feature   bom (fragment): basis of mobility region from pBR322
   2418..2873    -  rep_origin     f1 ori (sequence partly withheld): f1 bacteriophage origin of replication; arrow indicates direction of (+) strand synthesis
   2877..3034    -  CDS            lacZα (fragment): LacZα fragment of β-galactosidase; lacZ fragment
   3037..3055    +  promoter       T7 promoter: promoter for bacteriophage T7 RNA polymerase
