[The description below was written by a language model from this plasmid's Addgene catalogue record and pLannotate feature annotations shown in this document.]
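Description:
pGGGSx4 is a small part-donor plasmid from a modular DNA assembly toolkit developed for genetic manipulation in Drosophila. It is built on the pUPD backbone (about 3.1 kb in total) and carries a 47 bp synthetic insert encoding a flexible peptide linker made of four repeats of Gly-Gly-Gly-Ser. The record lists it as an insect expression vector, but the annotated features show no insect promoter or terminator. The plasmid stores a coding part that is meant to be combined with other "TL" parts (TL1 to TL5 positions; the depositor notes it as a linker spanning TL2–TL4) when building translational fusions. The restriction sites and overhangs used for assembly are not stated in the record.

The backbone is a standard E. coli cloning vector. It has a high-copy ColE1/pUC-type origin, an ampicillin resistance gene (β-lactamase) with its own promoter, and an f1 phage origin. The cloning region is flanked by T7 and SP6 promoters and sits within a lac promoter/operator and CAP site context. Only a fragment of lacZα is annotated, consistent with the insert interrupting a blue/white screening cassette. Short lacI and bom fragments are backbone remnants. The feature annotated as a hornet peptide fragment at the insert position is most likely a spurious database match to the glycine/serine-rich linker sequence rather than a real payload.

Flexible Gly/Ser linkers of this kind are typically placed between protein domains so that each can fold and function independently. Here the linker would serve to join coding modules in multi-part fusion genes, in the context of the drug-based selection and counterselection work with which the plasmid was deposited.
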