Addgene plasmid #165807: pGGGSx4
Purpose: Flexible peptide linker of 4 repeats of GGGS, for assembly of TL1 to TL5 parts
Depositing lab: Koen Venken. Depositing organization: Baylor College of Medicine. Publication: Multiplexed drug-based selection and counterselection genetic manipulations in Drosophila. Matinyan N, Karkhanis MS, Gonzalez Y, Jain A, Saltzman A, Malovannaya A, Sarrion-Perdigones A, Dierick HA, Venken KJT. Cell Rep. 2021 Sep 14;36(11):109700. doi: 10.1016/j.celrep.2021.109700. PubMed 34525356.
Backbone
  Vector backbone: pUPD
  Backbone size w/o insert (bp): 3057
  Vector type: Insect Expression
Growth in bacteria
  Bacterial resistance: Ampicillin, 100 μg/mL
  Growth temperature: 37°C
  Growth strain: DH10B
  Copy number: High Copy
Gene/Insert
  Gene/Insert name: GGGSx4
  Species: Synthetic
  Insert size (bp): 47
  Cloning method: Restriction Enzyme; 5′ cloning site Unknown (unknown if destroyed)
Terms and licenses: Academic/Nonprofit Terms; Industry Terms: Not Available to Industry
Depositor comments: Linker TL2-TL4
How to cite: pGGGSx4 was a gift from Koen Venken (Addgene plasmid # 165807 ; http://n2t.net/addgene:165807 ; RRID:Addgene_165807)
